>Addgene plasmid #107847 | pHBS1187 [IBB-GFP-mCherry3E]-[BFP-P2A-TDP43 N-Q] | depositor full sequence | sequence record 203699 | pHBS1187 [IBB-GFP-mCherry3E]-[BFP-P2A-TDP43 N-Q] sequence 9643 bps
CGAGTTCATAAGAGAAGAGGGACAGCTATGACTGGGAGTAGTCAGGAGAGGAGGAAAAATCTGGCTAGTA
AAACATGTAAGGAAAATTTTAGGGATGTTAAAGAAAAAAATAACACAAAACAAAATATAAAAAAAATCTA
ACCTCAAGTCAAGGCTTTTCTATGGAATAAGGAATGGACAGCAGGGGGCTGTTTCATATACTGATGACCT
CTTTATAGCCACCTTTGTTCATGGCAGCCAGCATATGGCATATGTTGCCAAACTCTAAACCAAATACTCA
TTCTGATGTTTTAAATGATTTGCCCTCCCATATGTCCTTCCGAGTGAGAGACACAAAAAATTCCCACACA
CTATTGCAATGAAAATAAATTTCCTTTATTACCCAGAAGTCAGATGCTCAAGGGGCTTCATGATGTCCCC
ATAATTTTTGGCAGAGGGAAAAAGATCTCAGTGGTATTTGTGAGCCAGGGCATTGGCCACACCAGCCACC
ACCTTCTGATAGGCAGCCTGCACCTGAGGAGTGAATTCTTTGCCAAAATGATGAGACAGCACAACAACCA
GCACGTTGCCCAGGAGCTGTAGGAAAAAGAAGAAGGCATGAACATGGTTAGCAGAGGGGCCCGGTTTGGA
CTCAGAGTATTTTATCCTCATCTCAAACAGTGTATATCATTGTAACCATAAAGAGAAAGGCAGGATGATT
ACCAGGATGTAGTTGTTTCTACCAATAAGAATATTTCCACGCCAGCCAGAATTTATATGCAGAAATATTC
TACCTTATCATTTAATTATAACAATTGTTCTCTAAAACTGTGCTGAAGTACAATATAATTACCCTGATTG
CCTTGAAAAAAAAGTGATTAGAGAAAGTACTTACAATCTGACAAATAAACGAAAGTGAATTTAAAAATTC
GTTACAAATGCAAGCTAAAGTTTAACGAAAAAAGTTACAGAAAATGAAAAGAAAATAAGAGGAGACAATG
GTTGTCAACAGAGTAGAAAGTGAAAGAAACAAAATTATCATGAGGGTCCATGGTGATACAAGGGACATCT
TCCCATTCTAAACAACACCCTGAAAACTTTGCCCCCTCCATATAACATGAATTTTTCAATAGCGAAAAAG
AAAGAACAATCAAGGGTCCCCAAACTCACCCTGAAGTTCTCAGTCTAGAGGAGGATCAACCACTTTGTAC
AAGAAAGCTGAAGCTAGTTTACTTGTACAGCTCGTCCATGCCGCCGGTGGAGTGGCGGCCCTCGGCGCGT
TCGTACTGTTCCACGATGGTGTAGTCCTCGTTGTGGGAGGTGATGTCCAACTTGATGTTGACGTTGTAGG
CGCCGGGCAGCTGCACGGGCTTCTTGGCCTTGTAGGTGGTCTTGACCTCAGCGTCGTAGTGGCCGCCGTC
CTTCAGCTTCAGCCTCTGCTTGATCTCGCCCTTCAGGGCGCCGTCCTCGGGGTACATCCGCTCGGAGGAG
GCCTCCCAGCCCATGGTCTTCTTCTGCATTACGGGGCCGTCGGAGGGGAAGTTGGTGCCGCGCAGCTTCA
CCTTGTAGATGAACTCGCCGTCCTGCAGGGAGGAGTCCTGGGTCACGGTCACCACGCCGCCGTCCTCGAA
GTTCATCACGCGCTCCCACTTGAAGCCCTCGGGGAAGGACAGCTTCAAGTAGTCGGGGATGTCGGCGGGG
TGCTTCACGTAGGCCTTGGAGCCGTACATGAACTGAGGGGACAGGATGTCCCAGGCGAAGGGCAGGGGGC
CACCCTTGGTCACCTTCAGCTTGGCGGTCTGGGTGCCCTCGTAGGGGCGGCCCTGAGGAAAAAAAAGGAA
AGGGCATGCTCGCCATGTGCAAGATACAGTGTTGAATGTGGTGCAAAATATAAAGATGTGGAAGAAAAAG
CCACTGAAAATAATATGAGGAAATAAAAAACTAGAGTAAATTATCAGTGGAACAATTTCTATTATACAAG
ACACTACACCCATACATTCTCCTAATGCTCATGTAAGAATTTCTCCAAAAATACCTTCCAGCACTACAAA
CTAGAAAAAAAAAGAGACATGGACACCAAATTAAGTTCTTAATAGTGAAGAACAAAAGAACTACCTTGCC
TGCTCCAGTGGATCCAGCAACCGCCAACAACTGTCCTCTTTCTATCTTGAAATTAATATCTTTCAGGACA
GGAGTACCAAGAAGTGAGAAATTACTGAAGAAGAGGCTGTCATCACCATTAGAAGTTTTTCTATTGTTAT
TGTTTTGTTTTGCTTTCTCAAATTATTCCCCAAATCCCTGTTAAAAAAAAACACACACACACACACACAC
ACACACATCAAAAATAAAAGATGAGTTTGTCAGATATTTTCAATAGATGCTTGTTTTATGTACCATACTC
ACCTCGCCCTCGCCCTCGATCTCGAACTCGTGGCCGTTCACGGAGCCCTCCATGTGCACCTTGAAGCGCA
TGAACTCCTTGATGATGGCCATGTTATCCTCCTCGCCCTTGCTGGTTCCGGTGCCTCCACTTTCATCTTC
ACCTTTAGTGATACCGGCTGCCGTCACGAACTCCTTCAGGACCATGTGATCGCGCTTCTCGTTCGGGTCT
TTGCTCAGCGTGGTCTGGGTGCTCAGATAGTGGTTGTCCGGCAGGCGCACCGGGCCGTCGCCGATCGGGG
TGTTCTGCTGTTTGTGGTCGGCTTCCTGCTGGCTGCCGTCCTCAACGTTGTGGCGGATCTTGAAGTTAGC
CTTGATGCCGTTCTTCTGCTTGTCGGCTTCGATACGGACGTTGTGGCTGTTGTGGTTGTACTCCAGCTTG
TGACCCAGGATGTTGCCGTCCTCCTTGAAGTCGTTGCCCTTCAGCTCGATGCGGTTCACCAGGGTGTCGC
CCTCGAACTTCACCTCCGCGCGGGTCTTGTAGGTGCCGTCGTCCTTGAACTCGATGGTGCGCTCCTGGAC
GTAGCCTTCCGGCATGGCGGACTTGAAGAAGTCGTGACGCTTCATGTGGTCCGGGTAGCGGCTGAAGCAC
TGCACGCCGTAGGTCAGGGTGGTCACGAGGGTCGGCCACGGCACCGGCAGCTTGCCGGTGGTGCAGATGA
ACTTCAGGGTCAGCTTGCCCTCGGTGGCATCGCCCTCGCCCTCGCCACGCACGCTGAACTTGTGGCCGTT
TACGTCGCCGTCCAGCTCGACTTTGATAGGCACAGTACCTGTAAATAGTTCCTCTCCTTTACTGGTACCA
TCATCAGGGAATGAGCTTACATTTCTCCTCTTCAGCATCTGGTCATCCTTCTTAGCTTTCCTCAGCTCCA
CATTGACCTCTATTCTGCGACGCCTCATTTCTGTACTGTCTTTTCCCTTGTTCTTGAATCTGTGAAGACG
GGCAGCTGGTGTATTAGCATTCTCGTTGGTGGATCCCATGGTGGCACCGGCCGGTGAATTCTCCAGGCGA
TCTGACGGTTCACTAAACGAGCTCTGCTTATATAGGCCTCCCACCGTACACGCCACCTCGACATACTCGA
GTAGTTATTAATAGTAATCAATTACGGGGTCATTAGTTCATAGCCCATATATGGAGTTCCGCGTTACATA
ACTTACGGTAAATGGCCCGCCTGGCTGACCGCCCAACGACCCCCGCCCATTGACGTCAATAATGACGTAT
GTTCCCATAGTAACGCCAATAGGGACTTTCCATTGACGTCAATGGGTGGAGTATTTACGGTAAACTGCCC
ACTTGGCAGTACATCAAGTGTATCATATGCCAAGTACGCCCCCTATTGACGTCAATGACGGTAAATGGCC
CGCCTGGCATTATGCCCAGTACATGACCTTATGGGACTTTCCTACTTGGCAGTACATCTACGTATTAGTC
ATCGCTATTACCATGGTGATGCGGTTTTGGCAGTACATCAATGGGCGTGGATAGCGGTTTGACTCACGGG
GATTTCCAAGTCTCCACCCCATTGACGTCAATGGGAGTTTGTTTTGGCACCAAAATCAACGGGACTTTCC
AAAATGTCGTAACAACTCCGCCCCATTGACGCAAATGGGCGGTAGGCGTGTACGGTGGGAGGTCTATATA
AGCAGAGCTGGTTTAGTGAACCGTCAGATCCGCTAGGGATCCTCTAGTCAGCTGACGCGTTACCACCGGT
GCCACCATGGGAAGCGAGCTGATTAAGGAGAACATGCACATGAAGCTGTACATGGAGGGCACCGTGGACA
ACCATCACTTCAAGTGCACATCCGAGGGCGAAGGCAAGCCCTACGAGGGCACCCAGACCATGAGAATCAA
GGTGGTCGAGGGCGGCCCTCTCCCCTTCGCCTTCGACATCCTGGCTACTAGCTTCCTCTACGGCAGCAAG
ACCTTCATCAACCACACCCAGGGCATCCCCGACTTCTTCAAGCAGTCCTTCCCTGAGGGCTTCACATGGG
AGAGAGTCACCACATACGAAGACGGGGGCGTGCTGACCGCTACCCAGGACACCAGCCTCCAGGACGGCTG
CCTCATCTACAACGTCAAGATCAGAGGGGTGAACTTCACATCCAACGGCCCTGTGATGCAGAAGAAAACA
CTCGGCTGGGAGGCCTTCACCGAGACGCTGTACCCCGCTGACGGCGGCCTGGAAGGCAGAAACGACATGG
CCCTGAAGCTCGTGGGCGGGAGCCATCTGATCGCAAACGCCAAGACCACATATAGATCCAAGAAACCCGC
TAAGAACCTCAAGATGCCTGGCGTCTACTATGTGGACTACAGACTGGAAAGAATCAAGGAGGCCAACAAC
GAGACCTACGTCGAGCAGCACGAGGTGGCAGTGGCCAGATACTGCGACCTCCCTAGCAAACTGGGGCACA
AGCTTAATTCCGGACTCAGATCTCGAGCTCAAGCTTCGAATTCTGCAGTCGACGGTACCGCGGGCCCGGG
ATCCACCGGATCTAGAGGAGGAAGCGGAGCTACTAACTTCAGCCTGCTGAAGCAGGCTGGAGACGTGGAG
GAGAACCCTGGACCTATGTCTGAATATATTCGGGTAACCGAAGATGAGAACGATGAGCCCATTGAAATAC
CATCGGAAGACGATGGGACGGTGCTGCTCTCCACGGTTACAGCCCAGTTTCCAGGGGCGTGTGGGCTTCG
CTACAGGAATCCAGTGTCTCAGTGTATGAGAGGTGTCCGGCTGGTAGAAGGAATTCTGCATGCCCCAGAT
GCTGGCTGGGGAAATCTGGTGTATGTTGTCAACTATCCAAAAGATAACAAAAGAAAAATGGATGAGACAG
ATGCTTCATCAGCAGTGAAAGTGAAAAGAGCAGTCCAGAAAACATCCGATTTAATAGTGTTGGGTCTCCC
ATGGAAAACAACCGAACAGGACCTGAAAGAGTATTTTAGTACCTTTGGAGAAGTTCTTATGGTGCAGGTC
AAGAAAGATCTTAAGACTGGTCATTCAAAGGGGTTTGGCTTTGTTCGTTTTACGGAATATGAAACACAAG
TGAAAGTAATGTCACAGCGACATATGATAGATGGACGATGGTGTGACTGCAAACTTCCTAATTCTAAGCA
AAGCCAAGATGAGCCTTTGAGAAGCAGAAAAGTGTTTGTGGGGCGCTGTACAGAGGACATGACTGAGGAT
GAGCTGCGGGAGTTCTTCTCTCAGTACGGGGATGTGATGGATGTCTTCATCCCCAAGCCATTCAGGGCCT
TTGCCTTTGTTACATTTGCAGATGATCAGATTGCGCAGTCTCTTTGTGGAGAGGACTTGATCATTAAAGG
AATCAGCGTTCATATATCCAATGCCGAACCTAAACACCAATCTCAACGCCAGCTCGAAAGATCCGGAAGG
TTCGGCGGCCAGCCGGGGGGGTTCGGTCAGCAGGGAGGATTTGGTCAAAGTCGCGGTGGAGGCGCGGGAT
TGGGTCAACAGCAAGGTAGTCAGATGGGTGGCGGCATGCAGTTTGGCGCCTTCAGTATCCAACCGGCCAT
GATGGCGGCTGCTCAGGCGGCGCTTCAATCGAGTTGGGGTATGATGGGGATGTTGGCCAGCCAGCAAAAT
CAGTCAGGGCCTTCGGGACAACAGCAGCAACAGGGTCAGATGCAACGTGAGCCTCAGCAAGCCTTTGGTA
GCGGGCAACAGTCTTACTCGGGGTCCCAGTCCGGAGCGGCGATTGGTTGGGGTTCGGCCAGTCAGGCGGG
CTCTGGGTCAGGGTTCCAGGGCGGATTCGGGTCCAGCATGGATTCAAAGTCAAGCGGATGGGGTATGTAG
ACCCAGCTTTCTTGTACAAAGTGGTTGATCCTCTACTAGTAAGCTTGCATGCGATATCTCTAGACTGAGA
ACTTCAGGGTGAGTTTGGGGACCCTTGATTGTTCTTTCTTTTTCGCTATTGAAAAATTCATGTTATATGG
AGGGGGCAAAGTTTTCAGGGTGTTGTTTAGAATGGGAAGATGTCCCTTGTATCACCATGGACCCTCATGA
TAATTTTGTTTCTTTCACTTTCTACTCTGTTGACAACCATTGTCTCCTCTTATTTTCTTTTCATTTTCTG
TAACTTTTTTCGTTAAACTTTAGCTTGCATTTGTAACGAATTTTTAAATTCACTTTCGTTTATTTGTCAG
ATTGTAAGTACTTTCTCTAATCACTTTTTTTTCAAGGCAATCAGGGTAATTATATTGTACTTCAGCACAG
TTTTAGAGAACAATTGTTATAATTAAATGATAAGGTAGAATATTTCTGCATATAAATTCTGGCTGGCGTG
GAAATATTCTTATTGGTAGAAACAACTACATCCTGGTAATCATCCTGCCTTTCTCTTTATGGTTACAATG
ATATACACTGTTTGAGATGAGGATAAAATACTCTGAGTCCAAACCGGGCCCCTCTGCTAACCATGTTCAT
GCCTTCTTCTTTTTCCTACAGCTCCTGGGCAACGTGCTGGTTGTTGTGCTGTCTCATCATTTTGGCAAAG
AATTCACTCCTCAGGTGCAGGCTGCCTATCAGAAGGTGGTGGCTGGTGTGGCCAATGCCCTGGCTCACAA
ATACCACTGAGATCTTTTTCCCTCTGCCAAAAATTATGGGGACATCATGAAGCCCCTTGAGCATCTGACT
TCTGGGTAATAAAGGAAATTTATTTTCATTGCAATAGTGTGTGGGAATTTTTTGTGTCTCTCACTCGGAA
GGACATATGGGAGGGCAAATCATTTAAAACATCAGAATGAGTATTTGGTTTAGAGTTTGGCAACATATGC
CATATGCTGGCTGCCATGAACAAAGGTGGCTATAAAGAGGTCATCAGTATATGAAACAGCCCCCTGCTGT
CCATTCCTTATTCCATAGAAAAGCCTTGACTTGAGGTTAGATTTTTTTTATATTTTGTTTTGTGTTATTT
TTTTCTTTAACATCCCTAAAATTTTCCTTACATGTTTTACTAGCCAGATTTTTCCTCCTCTCCTGACTAC
TCCCAGTCATAGCTGTCCCTCTTCTCTTATGAACTCGACTGCATTAATGAATCGGCCAACGCGCGGGGAG
AGGCGGTTTGCGTATTGGGCGCTCTTCCGCTTCCTCGCTCACTGACTCGCTGCGCTCGGTCGTTCGGCTG
CGGCGAGCGGTATCAGCTCACTCAAAGGCGGTAATACGGTTATCCACAGAATCAGGGGATAACGCAGGAA
AGAACATGTGAGCAAAAGGCCAGCAAAAGGCCAGGAACCGTAAAAAGGCCGCGTTGCTGGCGTTTTTCCA
TAGGCTCCGCCCCCCTGACGAGCATCACAAAAATCGACGCTCAAGTCAGAGGTGGCGAAACCCGACAGGA
CTATAAAGATACCAGGCGTTTCCCCCTGGAAGCTCCCTCGTGCGCTCTCCTGTTCCGACCCTGCCGCTTA
CCGGATACCTGTCCGCCTTTCTCCCTTCGGGAAGCGTGGCGCTTTCTCAATGCTCACGCTGTAGGTATCT
CAGTTCGGTGTAGGTCGTTCGCTCCAAGCTGGGCTGTGTGCACGAACCCCCCGTTCAGCCCGACCGCTGC
GCCTTATCCGGTAACTATCGTCTTGAGTCCAACCCGGTAAGACACGACTTATCGCCACTGGCAGCAGCCA
CTGGTAACAGGATTAGCAGAGCGAGGTATGTAGGCGGTGCTACAGAGTTCTTGAAGTGGTGGCCTAACTA
CGGCTACACTAGAAGGACAGTATTTGGTATCTGCGCTCTGCTGAAGCCAGTTACCTTCGGAAAAAGAGTT
GGTAGCTCTTGATCCGGCAAACAAACCACCGCTGGTAGCGGTGGTTTTTTTGTTTGCAAGCAGCAGATTA
CGCGCAGAAAAAAAGGATCTCAAGAAGATCCTTTGATCTTTTCTACGGGGTCTGACGCTCAGTGGAACGA
AAACTCACGTTAAGGGATTTTGGTCATGAGATTATCAAAAAGGATCTTCACCTAGATCCTTTTAAATTAA
AAATGAAGTTTTAAATCAATCTAAAGTATATATGAGTAAACTTGGTCTGACAGTTACCAATGCTTAATCA
GTGAGGCACCTATCTCAGCGATCTGTCTATTTCGTTCATCCATAGTTGCCTGACTCCCCGTCGTGTAGAT
AACTACGATACGGGAGGGCTTACCATCTGGCCCCAGTGCTGCAATGATACCGCGAGACCCACGCTCACCG
GCTCCAGATTTATCAGCAATAAACCAGCCAGCCGGAAGGGCCGAGCGCAGAAGTGGTCCTGCAACTTTAT
CCGCCTCCATCCAGTCTATTAATTGTTGCCGGGAAGCTAGAGTAAGTAGTTCGCCAGTTAATAGTTTGCG
CAACGTTGTTGCCATTGCTACAGGCATCGTGGTGTCACGCTCGTCGTTTGGTATGGCTTCATTCAGCTCC
GGTTCCCAACGATCAAGGCGAGTTACATGATCCCCCATGTTGTGCAAAAAAGCGGTTAGCTCCTTCGGTC
CTCCGATCGTTGTCAGAAGTAAGTTGGCCGCAGTGTTATCACTCATGGTTATGGCAGCACTGCATAATTC
TCTTACTGTCATGCCATCCGTAAGATGCTTTTCTGTGACTGGTGAGTACTCAACCAAGTCATTCTGAGAA
TAGTGTATGCGGCGACCGAGTTGCTCTTGCCCGGCGTCAATACGGGATAATACCGCGCCACATAGCAGAA
CTTTAAAAGTGCTCATCATTGGAAAACGTTCTTCGGGGCGAAAACTCTCAAGGATCTTACCGCTGTTGAG
ATCCAGTTCGATGTAACCCACTCGTGCACCCAACTGATCTTCAGCATCTTTTACTTTCACCAGCGTTTCT
GGGTGAGCAAAAACAGGAAGGCAAAATGCCGCAAAAAAGGGAATAAGGGCGACACGGAAATGTTGAATAC
TCATACTCTTCCTTTTTCAATATTATTGAAGCATTTATCAGGGTTATTGTCTCATGAGCGGATACATATT
TGAATGTATTTAGAAAAATAAACAAATAGGGGTTCCGCGCACATTTCCCCGAAAAGTGCCACCTGACGTC
TAAGAAACCATTATTATCATGACATTAACCTATAAAAATAGGCGTATCACGAGGCCCTTTCGTCTTCACT
CGACGCTGGTCGAGCTGATACTTCCCGTCCGCCAGGGGACATGCCGGCGATGCTGAAGGTCGCGCGCATT
CCCGATGAAGAGGCCGGTTACCGCCTGTTGACCTGGTGGGACGGGCAGGGCGC
Features (pLannotate 1.2.2; 24 found; start..end, strand, type, name):
    325..380     -  polyA_signal   β-globin poly(A) signal: rabbit β-globin polyadenylation signal (Gil and Proudfoot, 1987)
    451..573     -  CDS            HBB: HBB_COLGU - Experimental evidence at transcript level: Swiss-Prot protein existence level 2. Involved in oxygen transport from the lung to the various peripheral tissues. From Colobus guereza (Mantled guereza) (Eastern black-and-white colobus monkey).
    577..1149    -  intron         β-globin intron: intron from rabbit β-globin gene
   1180..1200    +  protein_bind   attB2: mutant version of attB; core recombination site for the Gateway® BP reaction BP Clonase™
   1210..1804    -  CDS            mCherry (fragment): monomeric derivative of DsRed fluorescent protein (Shaner et al., 2004) mammalian codon-optimized
   2083..2289    -  CDS            CFTR (fragment): CFTR_HUMAN - Also known as ABCC7. Experimental evidence at protein level: Swiss-Prot protein existence level 1. Epithelial ion channel that plays an important role in the regulation of epithelial ion and water transport and fluid homeostasis (PubMed:26823428). Mediates the transport of chloride ions across the cell membrane (PubMed:10792060, PubMed:11524016, PubMed:11707463, PubMed:12519745, PubMed:15010471, PubMed:12588899, PubMed:17036051, PubMed:19398555, PubMed:19621064, PubMed:22178883, PubMed:25330774, PubMed:1712898, PubMed:8910473, PubMed:9804160, PubMed:12529365, PubMed:17182731, PubM
   2382..2493    -  CDS            mCherry (fragment): monomeric derivative of DsRed fluorescent protein (Shaner et al., 2004) mammalian codon-optimized
   2512..3213    -  CDS            Superfolder GFP: Superfolder GFP is a basic (constitutively fluorescent) green fluorescent protein published in 2005, derived from Aequorea victoria. It is reported to be a very rapidly-maturing weak dimer.
   3199..3393    -  CDS            KPNA2 (fragment): IMA1_HUMAN - Also known as RCH1, SRP1. Experimental evidence at protein level: Swiss-Prot protein existence level 1. Functions in nuclear protein import as an adapter protein for nuclear receptor KPNB1. Binds specifically and directly to substrates containing either a simple or bipartite NLS motif. Docking of the importin/substrate complex to the nuclear pore complex (NPC) is mediated by KPNB1 through binding to nucleoporin FxFG repeats and the complex is subsequently translocated through the pore by an energy requiring, Ran-dependent mechanism. At the nucleoplasmic side of the NPC, Ran binds
   3450..3484    -  promoter       minimal CMV promoter (fragment): human cytomegalovirus (CMV) immediate early promoter
   3562..3865    +  enhancer       CMV enhancer: human cytomegalovirus immediate early enhancer
   3866..4069    +  promoter       CMV promoter: human cytomegalovirus (CMV) immediate early promoter
   4143..4838    +  CDS            TagBFP: TagBFP is a basic (constitutively fluorescent) blue fluorescent protein published in 2008, derived from Entacmaea quadricolor. It is reported to be a very rapidly-maturing monomer with very low acid sensitivity.
   4839..4904    +  misc_feature   MCS: multiple cloning site
   4986..6227    +  CDS            TARDBP: TADBP_HUMAN - Also known as TDP43. Experimental evidence at protein level: Swiss-Prot protein existence level 1. RNA-binding protein that is involved in various steps of RNA biogenesis and processing (PubMed:23519609). Preferentially binds, via its two RNA recognition motifs RRM1 and RRM2, to GU-repeats on RNA molecules predominantly localized within long introns and in the 3'UTR of mRNAs (PubMed:23519609, PubMed:24240615, PubMed:24464995). In turn, regulates the splicing of many non-coding and protein-coding RNAs including proteins involved in neuronal survival, as well as mRNAs that encode p
   6231..6255    -  protein_bind   attB2: mutant version of attB; recombination site for the Gateway® BP reaction BP Clonase™
   6309..6881    +  intron         β-globin intron: intron from rabbit β-globin gene
   6885..7007    +  CDS            HBB: HBB_COLGU - Experimental evidence at transcript level: Swiss-Prot protein existence level 2. Involved in oxygen transport from the lung to the various peripheral tissues. From Colobus guereza (Mantled guereza) (Eastern black-and-white colobus monkey).
   7078..7133    +  polyA_signal   β-globin poly(A) signal: rabbit β-globin polyadenylation signal (Gil and Proudfoot, 1987)
   7459..7512    -  CDS            lacI (fragment): lac repressor; lacI; The lac repressor binds to the lac operator to inhibit transcription in E. coli. This inhibition can be relieved by adding lactose or isopropyl-β-D-thiogalactopyranoside (IPTG).
   7695..8283    -  rep_origin     ori: high-copy-number ColE1/pMB1/pBR322/pUC origin of replication
   8454..9314    -  CDS            AmpR: β-lactamase; bla; confers resistance to ampicillin, carbenicillin, and related antibiotics
   9315..9419    -  promoter       AmpR promoter: bla
   9555..1       +  CDS            str (fragment) (across the origin): STR_KLEPN - Protein inferred from homology: Swiss-Prot protein existence level 3. The aminoglycoside phosphotransferases achieve inactivation of their antibiotic substrates by phosphorylation. From Klebsiella pneumoniae.
