[The description below was written by a language model from this plasmid's Addgene catalogue record and pLannotate feature annotations shown in this document.]
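Description:
pHBS1187 [IBB-GFP-mCherry3E]-[BFP-P2A-TDP43 N-Q] is a 9,643-nt mammalian expression plasmid built on the bidirectional pBI backbone. It was designed to measure how sequence changes in human TDP-43 (TARDBP) affect its splicing activity. It is maintained in E. coli as a high-copy plasmid through a ColE1/pUC-type origin, with ampicillin selection from the β-lactamase gene. The short lacI and str matches in the feature table appear to be backbone remnants.

A central CMV enhancer sits between two divergent promoters, so reporter and effector are expressed from the same plasmid. In one direction, a full CMV promoter drives TagBFP followed by the TARDBP coding sequence. According to the construct name the two are separated by a P2A self-cleaving peptide, which is not annotated separately but probably lies in the stretch between them. BFP would then mark transfected cells and reflect expression level while leaving TDP-43 untagged. The catalogue lists the insert as a mutant with all asparagines changed to glutamine (N-Q), without giving the positions. In the other direction, a minimal CMV promoter drives the splicing reporter. This is the importin-β-binding (IBB) region of KPNA2, which should direct the protein to the nucleus, fused to superfolder GFP and then to mCherry. The mCherry coding sequence is split into two fragments by a segment derived from human CFTR. The arrangement suggests that red fluorescence depends on how this intervening CFTR sequence is spliced, with GFP as an internal reference, although the record does not describe the mechanism. Each transcription unit ends with a rabbit β-globin intron and polyadenylation signal, and residual attB2 Gateway sites flank the inserts.
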