Addgene plasmid #107847: pHBS1187 [IBB-GFP-mCherry3E]-[BFP-P2A-TDP43 N-Q]
Purpose: To test the effect of sequence on TDP43 splicing activity
Depositing lab: Rajat Rohatgi. Depositing organization: Stanford University.
Backbone
  Vector backbone: pBI
  Vector type: Mammalian Expression
Growth in bacteria
  Bacterial resistance: Ampicillin, 100 μg/mL
  Growth temperature: 37°C
  Growth strain: DH5alpha
  Copy number: High Copy
Gene/Insert
  Gene/Insert name: TARDBP mutant
  Species: H. sapiens (human)
  Mutation: All asparagine to glutamine in splicing reporter
  Entrez Gene: TARDBP (a.k.a. ALS10, TDP-43)
  Cloning method: Gibson Cloning
Terms and licenses: Academic/Nonprofit Terms; Industry Terms: Not Available to Industry
How to cite: pHBS1187 [IBB-GFP-mCherry3E]-[BFP-P2A-TDP43 N-Q] was a gift from Rajat Rohatgi (Addgene plasmid # 107847 ; http://n2t.net/addgene:107847 ; RRID:Addgene_107847)
