>Addgene plasmid #107847 | pHBS1187 [IBB-GFP-mCherry3E]-[BFP-P2A-TDP43 N-Q] | addgene partial sequence | sequence record 208298 | Addgene Partial NGS Result
GCTCGTCCATGCCGCCGGTGGAGTGGCGGCCCTCGGCGCGTTCGTACTGTTCCACGATGGTGTAGTCCTC
GTTGTGGGAGGTGATGTCCAACTTGATGTTGACGTTGTAGGCGCCGGGCAGCTGCACGGGCTTCTTGGCC
TTGTAGGTGGTCTTGACCTCAGCGTCGTAGTGGCCGCCGTCCTTCAGCTTCAGCCTCTGCTTGATCTCGC
CCTTCAGGGCGCCGTCCTCGGGGTACATCCGCTCGGAGGAGGCCTCCCAGCCCATGGTCTTCTTCTGCAT
TACGGGGCCGTCGGAGGGGAAGTTGGTGCCGCGCAGCTTCACCTTGTAGATGAACTCGCCGTCCTGCAGG
GAGGAGTCCTGGGTCACGGTCACCACGCCGCCGTCCTCGAAGTTCATCACGCGCTCCCACTTGAAGCCCT
CGGGGAAGGACAGCTTCAAGTAGTCGGGGATGTCGGCGGGGTGCTTCACGTAGGCCTTGGAGCCGTACAT
GAACTGAGGGGACAGGATGTCCCAGGCGAAGGGCAGGGGGCCACCCTTGGTCACCTTCAGCTTGGCGGTC
TGGGTGCCCTCGTAGGGGCGGCCCTGAGGAAAAAAAAGGAAAGGGCATGCTCGCCATGTGCAAGATACAG
TGTTGAATGTGGTGCAAAATATAAAGATGTGGAAGAAAAAGCCACTGAAAATAATATGAGGAAATAAAAA
ACTAGAGTAAATTATCAGTGGAACAATTTCTATTATACAAGACACTACACCCATACATTCTCCTAATGCT
CATGTAAGAATTTCTCCAAAAATACCTTCCAGCACTACAAACTAGAAAAAAAAAGAGACATGGACACCAA
ATTAAGTTCTTAATAGTGAAGAACAAAAGAACTACCTTGCCTGCTCCAGTGGATCCAGCAACCGCCAACA
ACTGTCCTCTTTCTATCTTGAAATTAATATCTTTCAGGACAGGAGTACCAAGAAGTGAGAAATTACTGAA
GAAGAGGCTGTCATCACCATTAGAAGTTTTTCTATTGTTATTGTTTTGTTTTGCTTTCTCAAATTATTCC
CCAAATCCCTGTTAAAAAAAAACACACACACACACACACACACACACATCAAAAATAAAAGATGAGTTTG
TCAGATATTTTCAATAGATGCTTGTTTTATGTACCATACTCACCTCGCCCTCGCCCTCGATCTCGAACTC
GTGGCCGTTCACGGAGCCCTCCATGTGCACCTTGAAGCGCATGAACTCCTTGATGATGGCCATGTTATCC
TCCTCGCCCTTGCTGGTTCCGGTGCCTCCACTTTCATCTTCACCTTTAGTGATACCGGCTGCCGTCACGA
ACTCCTTCAGGACCATGTGATCGCGCTTCTCGTTCGGGTCTTTGCTCAGCGTGGTCTGGGTGCTCAGATA
GTGGTTGTCCGGCAGGCGCACCGGGCCGTCGCCGATCGGGGTGTTCTGCTGTTTGTGGTCGGCTTCCTGC
TGGCTGCCGTCCTCAACGTTGTGGCGGATCTTGAAGTTAGCCTTGATGCCGTTCTTCTGCTTGTCGGCTT
CGATACGGACGTTGTGGCTGTTGTGGTTGTACTCCAGCTTGTGACCCAGGATGTTGCCGTCCTCCTTGAA
GTCGTTGCCCTTCAGCTCGATGCGGTTCACCAGGGTGTCGCCCTCGAACTTCACCTCCGCGCGGGTCTTG
TAGGTGCCGTCGTCCTTGAACTCGATGGTGCGCTCCTGGACGTAGCCTTCCGGCATGGCGGACTTGAAGA
AGTCGTGACGCTTCATGTGGTCCGGGTAGCGGCTGAAGCACTGCACGCCGTAGGTCAGGGTGGTCACGAG
GGTCGGCCACGGCACCGGCAGCTTGCCGGTGGTGCAGATGAACTTCAGGGTCAGCTTGCCCTCGGTGGCA
TCGCCCTCGCCCTCGCCACGCACGCTGAACTTGTGGCCGTTTACGTCGCCGTCCAGCTCGACTTTGATAG
GCACAGTACCTGTAAATAGTTCCTCTCCTTTACTGGTACCATCATCAGGGAATGAGCTTACATTTCTCCT
CTTCAGCATCTGGTCATCCTTCTTAGCTTTCCTCAGCTCCACATTGACCTCTATTCTGCGACGCCTCATT
TCTGTACTGTCTTTTCCCTTGTTCTTGAATCTGTGAAGACGGGCAGCTGGTGTATTAGCATTCTCGTTGG
TGGATCCCATGGTGGCACCGGTGAATTCTCCAGGCGATCTGACGGTTCACTAAACGAGCTCTGCTTATAT
AGGCCTCCCACCGTACACGCCACCTCGACATACTCGAGTAGTTATTAATAGTAATCAATTACGGGGTCAT
TAGTTCATAGCCCATATATGGAGTTCCGCGTTACATAACTTACGGTAAATGGCCCGCCTGGCTGACCGCC
CAACGACCCCCGCCCATTGACGTCAATAATGACGTATGTTCCCATAGTAACGCCAATAGGGACTTTCCAT
TGACGTCAATGGGTGGAGTATTTACGGTAAACTGCCCACTTGGCAGTACATCAAGTGTATCATATGCCAA
GTACGCCCCCTATTGACGTCAATGACGGTAAATGGCCCGCCTGGCATTATGCCCAGTACATGACCTTATG
GGACTTTCCTACTTGGCAGTACATCTACGTATTAGTCATCGCTATTACCATGGTGATGCGGTTTTGGCAG
TACATCAATGGGCGTGGATAGCGGTTTGACTCACGGGGATTTCCAAGTCTCCACCCCATTGACGTCAATG
GGAGTTTGTTTTGGCACCAAAATCAACGGGACTTTCCAAAATGTCGTAACAACTCCGCCCCATTGACGCA
AATGGGCGGTAGGCGTGTACGGTGGGAGGTCTATATAAGCAGAGCTGGTTTAGTGAACCGTCAGATCCGC
TAGGGATCCTCTAGTCAGCTGACGCGTTACCACCGGTGCCACCATGGGAAGCGAGCTGATTAAGGAGAAC
ATGCACATGAAGCTGTACATGGAGGGCACCGTGGACAACCATCACTTCAAGTGCACATCCGAGGGCGAAG
GCAAGCCCTACGAGGGCACCCAGACCATGAGAATCAAGGTGGTCGAGGGCGGCCCTCTCCCCTTCGCCTT
CGACATCCTGGCTACTAGCTTCCTCTACGGCAGCAAGACCTTCATCAACCACACCCAGGGCATCCCCGAC
TTCTTCAAGCAGTCCTTCCCTGAGGGCTTCACATGGGAGAGAGTCACCACATACGAAGACGGGGGCGTGC
TGACCGCTACCCAGGACACCAGCCTCCAGGACGGCTGCCTCATCTACAACGTCAAGATCAGAGGGGTGAA
CTTCACATCCAACGGCCCTGTGATGCAGAAGAAAACACTCGGCTGGGAGGCCTTCACCGAGACGCTGTAC
CCCGCTGACGGCGGCCTGGAAGGCAGAAACGACATGGCCCTGAAGCTCGTGGGCGGGAGCCATCTGATCG
CAAACGCCAAGACCACATATAGATCCAAGAAACCCGCTAAGAACCTCAAGATGCCTGGCGTCTACTATGT
GGACTACAGACTGGAAAGAATCAAGGAGGCCAACAACGAGACCTACGTCGAGCAGCACGAGGTGGCAGTG
GCCAGATACTGCGACCTCCCTAGCAAACTGGGGCACAAGCTTAATTCCGGACTCAGATCTCGAGCTCAAG
CTTCGAATTCTGCAGTCGACGGTACCGCGGGCCCGGGATCCACCGGATCTAGAGGAGGAAGCGGAGCTAC
TAACTTCAGCCTGCTGAAGCAGGCTGGAGACGTGGAGGAGAACCCTGGACCTATGTCTGAATATATTCGG
GTAACCGAAGATGAGAACGATGAGCCCATTGAAATACCATCGGAAGACGATGGGACGGTGCTGCTCTCCA
CGGTTACAGCCCAGTTTCCAGGGGCGTGTGGGCTTCGCTACAGGAATCCAGTGTCTCAGTGTATGAGAGG
TGTCCGGCTGGTAGAAGGAATTCTGCATGCCCCAGATGCTGGCTGGGGAAATCTGGTGTATGTTGTCAAC
TATCCAAAAGATAACAAAAGAAAAATGGATGAGACAGATGCTTCATCAGCAGTGAAAGTGAAAAGAGCAG
TCCAGAAAACATCCGATTTAATAGTGTTGGGTCTCCCATGGAAAACAACCGAACAGGACCTGAAAGAGTA
TTTTAGTACCTTTGGAGAAGTTCTTATGGTGCAGGTCAAGAAAGATCTTAAGACTGGTCATTCAAAGGGG
TTTGGCTTTGTTCGTTTTACGGAATATGAAACACAAGTGAAAGTAATGTCACAGCGACATATGATAGATG
GACGATGGTGTGACTGCAAACTTCCTAATTCTAAGCAAAGCCAAGATGAGCCTTTGAGAAGCAGAAAAGT
GTTTGTGGGGCGCTGTACAGAGGACATGACTGAGGATGAGCTGCGGGAGTTCTTCTCTCAGTACGGGGAT
GTGATGGATGTCTTCATCCCCAAGCCATTCAGGGCCTTTGCCTTTGTTACATTTGCAGATGATCAGATTG
CGCAGTCTCTTTGTGGAGAGGACTTGATCATTAAAGGAATCAGCGTTCATATATCCAATGCCGAACCTAA
ACACCAATCTCAACGCCAGCTCGAAAGATCCGGAAGGTTCGGCGGCCAGCCGGGGGGGTTCGGTCAGCAG
GGAGGATTTGGTCAAAGTCGCGGTGGAGGCGCGGGATTGGGTCAACAGCAAGGTAGTCAGATGGGTGGCG
GCATGCAGTTTGGCGCCTTCAGTATCCAACCGGCCATGATGGCGGCTGCTCAGGCGGCGCTTCAATCGAG
TTGGGGTATGATGGGGATGTTGGCCAGCCAGCAAAATCAGTCAGGGCCTTCGGGACAACAGCAGCAACAG
GGTCAGATGCAACGTGAGCCTCAGCAAGCCTTTGGTAGCGGGCAACAGTCTTACTCGGGGTCCCAGTCCG
GAGCGGCGATTGGTTGGGGTTCGGCCAGTCAGGCGGGCTCTGGGTCAGGGTTCCAGGGCGGATTCGGGTC
CAGCATGGATTCAAAGTCAAGCGGATGGGGTATGTAGACCCAGCTTTCTTGTACAAAGTGGTTGATCCTC
TAGAGCTGAGAACTTCAGGGTGAGTTTGGGGACCCTTGATTGTTCTTTCTTTTTCGCTATTGTAAAATTC
ATGTTATATGGAGGGGGCAAAGTTTTCAGGGTGTTGTTTAGAATGGGAAGATGTCCCTTGTATCACCATG
GACCCTCATGATAATTTTGTTTCTTTCACTTTCTACTCTGTTGACAACCATTGTCTCCTCTTATTTTCTT
TTCATTTTCTGTAACTTTTTCGTTAAACTTTAGCTTGCATTTGTAACGAATTTTTAAATTCACTTTTGTT
TATTTGTCAGATTGTAAGTACTTTCTCTAATCACTTTTTTTTCAAGGCAATCAGGGTATATTATATTGTA
CTTCAGCACAGTTTTAGAGAACAATTGTTATAATTAAATGATAAGGTAGAATATTTCTGCATATAAATTC
TGGCTGGCGTGGAAATATTCTTATTGGTAGAAACAACTACACCCTGGTCATCATCCTGCCTTTCTCTTTA
TGGTTACAATGATATACACTGTTTGAGATGAGGATAAAATACTCTGAGTCCAAACCGGGCCCCTCTGCTA
ACCATGTTCATGCCTTCTTCTCTTTCCTACAGCTCCTGGGCAACGTGCTGGTTGTTGTGCTGTCTCATCA
TTTTGGCAAAGAATTCACTCCTCAGGTGCAGGCTGCCTATCAGAAGGTGGTGGCTGGTGTGGCCAATGCC
CTGGCTCACAAATACCACTGAGATCTTTTTCCCTCTGCCAAAAATTATGGGGACATCATGAAGCCCCTTG
AGCATCTGACTTCTGGCTAATAAAGGAAATTTATTTTCATTGCAATAGTGTGTTGGAATTTTTTGTGTCT
CTCACTCGGAAGGACATATGGGAGGGCAAATCATTTAAAACATCAGAATGAGTATTTGGTTTAGAGTTTG
GCAACATATGCCCATATGCTGGCTGCCATGAACAAAGGTTGGCTATAAAGAGGTCATCAGTATATGAAAC
AGCCCCCTGCTGTCCATTCCTTATTCCATAGAAAAGCCTTGACTTGAGGTTAGATTTTTTTTATATTTTG
TTTTGTGTTATTTTTTTCTTTAACATCCCTAAAATTTTCCTTACATGTTTTACTAGCCAGATTTTTCCTC
CTCTCCTGACTACTCCCAGTCATAGCTGTCCCTCTTCTCTTATGGAGATCCCTCGACTGCATTAATGAAT
CGGCCAACGCGCGGGGAGAGGCGGTTTGCGTATTGGGCGCTCTTCCGCTTCCTCGCTCACTGACTCGCTG
CGCTCGGTCGTTCGGCTGCGGCGAGCGGTATCAGCTCACTCAAAGGCGGTAATACGGTTATCCACAGAAT
CAGGGGATAACGCAGGAAAGAACATGTGAGCAAAAGGCCAGCAAAAGGCCAGGAACCGTAAAAAGGCCGC
GTTGCTGGCGTTTTTCCATAGGCTCCGCCCCCCTGACGAGCATCACAAAAATCGACGCTCAAGTCAGAGG
TGGCGAAACCCGACAGGACTATAAAGATACCAGGCGTTTCCCCCTGGAAGCTCCCTCGTGCGCTCTCCTG
TTCCGACCCTGCCGCTTACCGGATACCTGTCCGCCTTTCTCCCTTCGGGAAGCGTGGCGCTTTCTCATAG
CTCACGCTGTAGGTATCTCAGTTCGGTGTAGGTCGTTCGCTCCAAGCTGGGCTGTGTGCACGAACCCCCC
GTTCAGCCCGACCGCTGCGCCTTATCCGGTAACTATCGTCTTGAGTCCAACCCGGTAAGACACGACTTAT
CGCCACTGGCAGCAGCCACTGGTAACAGGATTAGCAGAGCGAGGTATGTAGGCGGTGCTACAGAGTTCTT
GAAGTGGTGGCCTAACTACGGCTACACTAGAAGAACAGTATTTGGTATCTGCGCTCTGCTGAAGCCAGTT
ACCTTCGGAAAAAGAGTTGGTAGCTCTTGATCCGGCAAACAAACCACCGCTGGTAGCGGTGGTTTTTTTG
TTTGCAAGCAGCAGATTACGCGCAGAAAAAAAGGATCTCAAGAAGATCCTTTGATCTTTTCTACGGGGTC
TGACGCTCAGTGGAACGAAAACTCACGTTAAGGGATTTTGGTCATGAGATTATCAAAAAGGATCTTCACC
TAGATCCTTTTAAATTAAAAATGAAGTTTTAAATCAATCTAAAGTATATATGAGTAAACTTGGTCTGACA
GTTACCAATGCTTAATCAGTGAGGCACCTATCTCAGCGATCTGTCTATTTCGTTCATCCATAGTTGCCTG
ACTCCCCGTCGTGTAGATAACTACGATACGGGAGGGCTTACCATCTGGCCCCAGTGCTGCAATGATACCG
CGAGACCCACGCTCACCGGCTCCAGATTTATCAGCAATAAACCAGCCAGCCGGAAGGGCCGAGCGCAGAA
GTGGTCCTGCAACTTTATCCGCCTCCATCCAGTCTATTAATTGTTGCCGGGAAGCTAGAGTAAGTAGTTC
GCCAGTTAATAGTTTGCGCAACGTTGTTGCCATTGCTACAGGCATCGTGGTGTCACGCTCGTCGTTTGGT
ATGGCTTCATTCAGCTCCGGTTCCCAACGATCAAGGCGAGTTACATGATCCCCCATGTTGTGCAAAAAAG
CGGTTAGCTCCTTCGGTCCTCCGATCGTTGTCAGAAGTAAGTTGGCCGCAGTGTTATCACTCATGGTTAT
GGCAGCACTGCATAATTCTCTTACTGTCATGCCATCCGTAAGATGCTTTTCTGTGACTGGTGAGTACTCA
ACCAAGTCATTCTGAGAATAGTGTATGCGGCGACCGAGTTGCTCTTGCCCGGCGTCAACACGGGATAATA
CCGCGCCACATAGCAGAACTTTAAAAGTGCTCATCATTGGAAAACGTTCTTCGGGGCGAAAACTCTCAAG
GATCTTACCGCTGTTGAGATCCAGTTCGATGTAACCCACTCGTGCACCCAACTGATCTTCAGCATCTTTT
ACTTTCACCAGCGTTTCTGGGTGAGCAAAAACAGGAAGGCAAAATGCCGCAAAAAAGGGAATAAGGGCGA
CACGGAAATGTTGAATACTCATACTCTTCCTTTTTCAATATTATTGAAGCATTTATCAGGGTTATTGTCT
CATGAGCGGATACATATTTGAATGTATTTAGAAAAATAAACAAATAGGGGTTCCGCGCACATTTCCCCGA
AAAGTGCCACCTGACGTCTAAGAAACCATTATTATCATGACATTAACCTATAAAAATAGGCGTATCACGA
GGCCCTTTCGTCTTCACTCGACGCGGCCAGCTTGGTCGAGCTGGATACTTCCCGTCCGCCAGGGGGACAT
GCCGGCGATGCTGAAGGTCGCGCGCATTCCCGATGAAGAGGCCGGTTACCGCCTGTTGACCTGGTGGGAC
GGGCAGGGCGC
